Addgene plasmid #179343: pOUPc-UL148-HA
Purpose: All-in-one "tet-on" 3G lentiviral vector plasmid encoding human cytomegalovirus UL148 ER resident glycoprotein with a C-terminal HA tag fused to its cytoplasmic tail
Depositing lab: Jeremy Kamil. Depositing organization: Louisiana State University Health Sciences Center, Shreveport. Publication: The Human Cytomegalovirus Endoplasmic Reticulum-Resident Glycoprotein UL148 Activates the Unfolded Protein Response. Siddiquey MNA, Zhang H, Nguyen CC, Domma AJ, Kamil JP. J Virol. 2018 Sep 26;92(20). pii: JVI.00896-18. doi: 10.1128/JVI.00896-18. Print 2018 Oct 15. PubMed 30045994.
Backbone
  Vector backbone: pOUPc
  Backbone manufacturer: Steve Elledge
  Backbone size w/o insert (bp): 12095
  Total vector size (bp): 13070
  Modifications to backbone: insertion of UL148-HA by AgeI-MluI. Note: pOUPc is an extensively modified version of pInducer20 (Elledge lab shRNA vector) that is used to express proteins. The CMV IE2 binding site (crs) in the TRE 3G promoter is also mutated so that it would not be repressed by IE2 during CMV infection.
  Vector type: Mammalian Expression, Lentiviral, Synthetic Biology ; HIV-1 based replication defective lentivirus vector
  Selectable markers: Puromycin
Growth in bacteria
  Bacterial resistance: Ampicillin, 100 μg/mL
  Growth temperature: 30°C
  Growth strain: NEB Stable
  Copy number: High Copy
Gene/Insert
  Gene/Insert name: human cytomegalovirus UL148 fused to HA epitope (alt name: UL148)
  Species: Human betaherpesvirus 5 (human cytomegalovirus)
  Insert size (bp): 975
  Mutation: insert matches UL148 from strain TB40/E
  GenBank ID: EF999921.1
  Promoter: Tet responsive element 3G
  Tag / fusion protein: HA tag (C terminal on insert)
  Cloning method: Restriction Enzyme; 5′ cloning site AgeI (not destroyed); 3′ cloning site MluI (not destroyed)
  Sequencing primers: 5′ TCAGGTAGTGAACCGTCAG; 3′ TGATACTGGGGTTCTAAGGC
Terms and licenses: Academic/Nonprofit Terms; Industry Terms: Not Available to Industry
Depositor comments: The pOUPc backbone was generated by making extensive modifications to pInducer20 (Addgene Plasmid #44012)
How to cite: pOUPc-UL148-HA was a gift from Jeremy Kamil (Addgene plasmid # 179343 ; http://n2t.net/addgene:179343 ; RRID:Addgene_179343)
