[The description below was written by a language model from this plasmid's Addgene catalogue record and pLannotate feature annotations shown in this document.]
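Description:
pOUPc-UL148-HA is an all-in-one, doxycycline-inducible ("tet-on" 3G) lentiviral expression plasmid built on pOUPc, an extensively modified derivative of the pInducer20 vector adapted for protein expression. It is an HIV-1-based, replication-defective transfer vector. The annotated viral elements are a truncated 5' LTR, the Ψ packaging signal with a gag fragment, the RRE, cPPT/CTS, WPRE and a self-inactivating ΔU3 3' LTR. In bacteria it is maintained through a high-copy ColE1/pUC-type origin and ampicillin resistance. The backbone also carries an f1 ori, an EM7-driven bleomycin/Zeocin resistance gene, and fragmentary SV40-driven hygromycin and ble remnants outside the LTRs. The catalogue lists a total size of 13,070 bp, slightly larger than the 13,013 nt sequenced record.

The payload is the human cytomegalovirus UL148 gene, matching strain TB40/E. It encodes an ER-resident glycoprotein and carries a C-terminal HA epitope fused to its cytoplasmic tail. The HA tag is not separately annotated in the feature table. UL148-HA was inserted between AgeI and MluI sites downstream of a TRE3G promoter. In this promoter the binding site for the CMV IE2 protein (crs) has been mutated, so that expression is not repressed by IE2 in infected cells. A second cassette uses the human UbC promoter to drive a reverse tetracycline transactivator, annotated as rtTA3 with VP16-derived activation repeats and flanked by loxP sequences. An EMCV IRES follows and links puromycin N-acetyltransferase to the same transcript. Transduced cells can therefore be selected with puromycin and constitutively make the transactivator, which switches on UL148-HA when doxycycline is added. The associated work concerns UL148's activation of the unfolded protein response, consistent with use for inducible UL148 expression in mammalian cells.
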