Features (pLannotate 1.2.2; 36 found; start..end, strand, type, name):
    111..245     +  polyA_signal   SV40 poly(A) signal: SV40 polyadenylation signal
    412..741     +  CDS            nef (fragment): NEF_HV1BR - Experimental evidence at protein level: Swiss-Prot protein existence level 1. Extracellular Nef protein targets CD4(+) T-lymphocytes for apoptosis by interacting with CXCR4 surface receptors (PubMed:14990729). From Human immunodeficiency virus type 1 group M subtype B (isolate BRU/LAI) (HIV-1).
    789..1046    +  LTR            5' LTR (truncated): truncated 5' long terminal repeat (LTR) from HIV-1
   1093..1218    +  misc_feature   HIV-1 Ψ: packaging signal of human immunodeficiency virus type 1
   1202..1540    +  CDS            HIV-1 gag (fragment): gag protein from human immunodeficiency virus 1; gag
   1715..1948    +  misc_feature   RRE: The Rev response element (RRE) of HIV-1 allows for Rev-dependent mRNA export from the nucleus to the cytoplasm.
   2325..2425    +  CDS            Rev (fragment): human immunodeficiency virus 1 (HIV-1) Rev protein; rev; enhances nuclear export of unspliced and incompletely spliced viral mRNAs
   2475..2592    +  misc_feature   cPPT/CTS: central polypurine tract and central termination sequence of HIV-1
   2657..3031    -  CDS            BleoR: antibiotic-binding protein; Sh ble from Streptoalloteichus hindustanus; confers resistance to bleomycin, phleomycin, and Zeocin™
   3051..3098    -  promoter       EM7 promoter: synthetic bacterial promoter&nbsp
   3150..3525    +  promoter       TRE3G promoter: 3rd-generation Tet-responsive promoter that can be activated by binding of Tet-On® 3G
   3537..4484    +  CDS            UL148: UL148_HCMVM - Protein inferred from homology: Swiss-Prot protein existence level 3. From Human cytomegalovirus (strain Merlin) (HHV-5) (Human herpesvirus 5).
   4529..5740    +  promoter       UbC promoter: human ubiquitin C promoter
   5747..5780    -  protein_bind   loxP: Cre-mediated recombination occurs in the 8-bp core sequence (GCATACAT). Cre recombinase
   5787..6484    +  CDS            rtTA3 (fragment): reverse tetracycline transactivator 3 activates expression from Tet-responsive promoters in the presence of doxycycline
   6414..6524    +  CDS            VP48: 3 tandem repeats of the minimal activation domain of herpes simplex virus VP16 (Cheng et al., 2013)
   6534..6564    +  protein_bind   loxP (fragment): Cre-mediated recombination occurs in the 8-bp core sequence (GCATACAT). Cre recombinase
   6582..7154    +  misc_feature   IRES: internal ribosome entry site (IRES) of the encephalomyocarditis virus (EMCV)
   7163..7759    +  CDS            PuroR: puromycin N-acetyltransferase; pac from Streptomyces alboniger; confers resistance to puromycin
   7781..8369    +  misc_feature   WPRE: woodchuck hepatitis virus posttranscriptional regulatory element
   8386..8574    +  CDS            nef (fragment): NEF_HV1Z2 - Experimental evidence at protein level: Swiss-Prot protein existence level 1. Extracellular Nef protein targets CD4(+) T-lymphocytes for apoptosis by interacting with CXCR4 surface receptors. From Human immunodeficiency virus type 1 group M subtype D (isolate Z2/CDC-Z34) (HIV-1).
   8576..8809    +  LTR            3' LTR (ΔU3): self-inactivating 3' long terminal repeat (LTR) from HIV-1
   8916..9140    +  polyA_signal   bGH poly(A) signal: bovine growth hormone polyadenylation signal
   9144..9165    +  promoter       SV40 promoter (fragment): SV40 enhancer and early promoter
   9186..9614    +  rep_origin     f1 ori (sequence partly withheld): f1 bacteriophage origin of replication; arrow indicates direction of (+) strand synthesis
   9628..9957    +  promoter       SV40 promoter: SV40 enhancer and early promoter
  10034..10650   +  CDS            HygR (fragment): aminoglycoside phosphotransferase from E. coli confers resistance to hygromycin
  10660..10785   +  CDS            ble (fragment): BLE_KLEPN - Experimental evidence at protein level: Swiss-Prot protein existence level 1. Binding protein with a strong affinity to the bleomycin family of antibiotics. Binds to CL990; an antimitotic-antibiotic compound. From Klebsiella pneumoniae.
  10780..10861   +  polyA_signal   SV40 poly(A) signal: SV40 polyadenylation signal
  10972..10994   -  protein_bind   lac operator (fragment): The lac repressor binds to the lac operator to inhibit transcription in E. coli. This inhibition can be relieved by adding lactose or isopropyl-β-D-thiogalactopyranoside (IPTG). lac repressor encoded by lacI
  10998..11028   -  promoter       lac promoter: promoter for the E. coli lac operon
  11043..11064   -  protein_bind   CAP binding site: CAP binding activates transcription in the presence of cAMP. E. coli catabolite activator protein
  11077..11169   -  CDS            lacI (fragment): lac repressor; lacI; The lac repressor binds to the lac operator to inhibit transcription in E. coli. This inhibition can be relieved by adding lactose or isopropyl-β-D-thiogalactopyranoside (IPTG).
  11352..11940   -  rep_origin     ori: high-copy-number ColE1/pMB1/pBR322/pUC origin of replication
  12111..12971   -  CDS            AmpR: β-lactamase; bla; confers resistance to ampicillin, carbenicillin, and related antibiotics
  12972..63      -  promoter       AmpR promoter (across the origin): bla
>Addgene plasmid #179343 | pOUPc-UL148-HA | addgene full sequence | sequence record 355065 | Addgene NGS Result
TTGTCTCATGAGCGGATACATATTTGAATGTATTTAGAAAAATAAACAAATAGGGGTTCCGCGCACATTT
CCCCGAAAAGTGCCACCTGACGTCGACGGATCGGGAGATCAACTTGTTTATTGCAGCTTATAATGGTTAC
AAATAAAGCAATAGCATCACAAATTTCACAAATAAAGCATTTTTTTCACTGCATTCTAGTTGTGGTTTGT
CCAAACTCATCAATGTATCTTATCATGTCTGGATCAACTGGATAACTCAAGCTAACCAAAATCATCCCAA
ACTTCCCACCCCATACCCTATTACCACTGCCAATTACCTGTGGTTTCATTTACTCTAAACCTGTGATTCC
TCTGAATTATTTTCATTTTAAAGAAATTGTATTTGTTAAATATGTACTACAAACTTAGTAGTTGGAAGGG
CTAATTCACTCCCAAAGAAGACAAGATATCCTTGATCTGTGGATCTACCACACACAAGGCTACTTCCCTG
ATTAGCAGAACTACACACCAGGGCCAGGGGTCAGATATCCACTGACCTTTGGATGGTGCTACAAGCTAGT
ACCAGTTGAGCCAGATAAGGTAGAAGAGGCCAATAAAGGAGAGAACACCAGCTTGTTACACCCTGTGAGC
CTGCATGGGATGGATGACCCGGAGAGAGAAGTGTTAGAGTGGAGGTTTGACAGCCGCCTAGCATTTCATC
ACGTGGCCCGAGAGCTGCATCCGGAGTACTTCAAGAACTGCTGATATCGAGCTTGCTACAAGGGACTTTC
CGCTGGGGACTTTCCAGGGAGGCGTGGCCTGGGCGGGACTGGGGAGTGGCGAGCCCTCAGATCCTGCATA
TAAGCAGCTGCTTTTTGCCTGTACTGGGTCTCTCTGGTTAGACCAGATCTGAGCCTGGGAGCTCTCTGGC
TAACTAGGGAACCCACTGCTTAAGCCTCAATAAAGCTTGCCTTGAGTGCTTCAAGTAGTGTGTGCCCGTC
TGTTGTGTGACTCTGGTAACTAGAGATCCCTCAGACCCTTTTAGTCAGTGTGGAAAATCTCTAGCAGTGG
CGCCCGAACAGGGACTTGAAAGCGAAAGGGAAACCAGAGGAGCTCTCTCGACGCAGGACTCGGCTTGCTG
AAGCGCGCACGGCAAGAGGCGAGGGGCGGCGACTGGTGAGTACGCCAAAAATTTTGACTAGCGGAGGCTA
GAAGGAGAGAGATGGGTGCGAGAGCGTCAGTATTAAGCGGGGGAGAATTAGATCGCGATGGGAAAAAATT
CGGTTAAGGCCAGGGGGAAAGAAAAAATATAAATTAAAACATATAGTATGGGCAAGCAGGGAGCTAGAAC
GATTCGCAGTTAATCCTGGCCTGTTAGAAACATCAGAAGGCTGTAGACAAATACTGGGACAGCTACAACC
ATCCCTTCAGACAGGATCAGAAGAACTTAGATCATTATATAATACAGTAGCAACCCTCTATTGTGTGCAT
CAAAGGATAGAGATAAAAGACACCAAGGAAGCTTTAGACAAGATAGAGGAAGAGCAAAACAAAAGTAAGA
CCACCGCACAGCAAGCGGCCGGCCGCTGATCTTCAGACCTGGAGGAGGAGATATGAGGGACAATTGGAGA
AGTGAATTATATAAATATAAAGTAGTAAAAATTGAACCATTAGGAGTAGCACCCACCAAGGCAAAGAGAA
GAGTGGTGCAGAGAGAAAAAAGAGCAGTGGGAATAGGAGCTTTGTTCCTTGGGTTCTTGGGAGCAGCAGG
AAGCACTATGGGCGCAGCGTCAATGACGCTGACGGTACAGGCCAGACAATTATTGTCTGGTATAGTGCAG
CAGCAGAACAATTTGCTGAGGGCTATTGAGGCGCAACAGCATCTGTTGCAACTCACAGTCTGGGGCATCA
AGCAGCTCCAGGCAAGAATCCTGGCTGTGGAAAGATACCTAAAGGATCAACAGCTCCTGGGGATTTGGGG
TTGCTCTGGAAAACTCATTTGCACCACTGCTGTGCCTTGGAATGCTAGTTGGAGTAATAAATCTCTGGAA
CAGATTTGGAATCACACGACCTGGATGGAGTGGGACAGAGAAATTAACAATTACACAAGCTTAATACACT
CCTTAATTGAAGAATCGCAAAACCAGCAAGAAAAGAATGAACAAGAATTATTGGAATTAGATAAATGGGC
AAGTTTGTGGAATTGGTTTAACATAACAAATTGGCTGTGGTATATAAAATTATTCATAATGATAGTAGGA
GGCTTGGTAGGTTTAAGAATAGTTTTTGCTGTACTTTCTATAGTGAATAGAGTTAGGCAGGGATATTCAC
CATTATCGTTTCAGACCCACCTCCCAACCCCGAGGGGACCCGACAGGCCCGAAGGAATAGAAGAAGAAGG
TGGAGAGAGAGACAGAGACAGATCCATTCGATTAGTGAACGGATCGGCACTGCGTGCGCCAATTCTGCAG
ACAAATGGCAGTATTCATCCACAATTTTAAAAGAAAAGGGGGGATTGGGGGGTACAGTGCAGGGGAAAGA
ATAGTAGACATAATAGCAACAGACATACAAACTAAAGAATTACAAAAACAAATTACAAAAATTCAAAATT
TTCGGGTTTATTACAGGGACAGCAGAGATCCAGTTTGGTTAGTACCGGGCCCGCTCTAGTCCGGAATCAG
TCCTGCTCCTCGGCCACGAAGTGCACGCAGTTGCCGGCCGGGTCGCGCAGGGCGAACTCCCGCCCCCACG
GCTGCTCGCCGATCTCGGTCATGGCCGGCCCGGAGGCGTCCCGGAAGTTCGTGGACACGACCTCCGACCA
CTCGGCGTACAGCTCGTCCAGGCCGCGCACCCACACCCAGGCCAGGGTGTTGTCCGGCACCACCTGGTCC
TGGACCGCGCTGATGAACAGGGTCACGTCGTCCCGGACCACACCGGCGAAGTCGTCCTCCACGAAGTCCC
GGGAGAACCCGAGCCGGTCGGTCCAGAACTCGACCGCTCCGGCGACGTCGCGCGCGGTGAGCACCGGAAC
GGCACTGGTCAACTTGGCCATGGTGGCCCTCCTATAGTGAGTCGTATTATACTATGCCGATATACTATGC
CGATGATTAATTGTCAACACGTGCTGCAGGTCCGAGGTTCTAGGCTAGCGAGACTAGCGACGAGTTGGCT
TTACTCCCTATCAGTGATAGAGAACGTATGAAGAGTTTACTCCCTATCAGTGATAGAGAACGTATGCAGA
CTTTACTCCCTATCAGTGATAGAGAACGTATAAGGAGTTTACTCCCTATCAGTGATAGAGAACGTATGAC
CAGTTTACTCCCTATCAGTGATAGAGAACGTATCTACAGTTTACTCCCTATCAGTGATAGAGAACGTATA
TCCAGTTTACTCCCTATCAGTGATAGAGAACGTATAAGCTTTAGGCGTGTACGGTGGGCGCCTATAAAAG
CAGAGCTCAGGTAGTGAACCGTCAGATCGCCTGGAGCAATTCCACAACACTTTTGTCTTATACCAACTTT
CCGTACCACTTCCTACCCTCGTAAACCGGTGCCACCATGTTGCGCTTGCTGTTCACGCTCGTCCTGCTGG
CCCTCCACGGGCCGTCTGTCAATGCTAGCCGCGACTATGTGCATGTTCGGCTATTGAGCTACCGAGGCGA
CCCCCTGGTCTTCAAGCACACTTTTTCGGGTGTGCGTCGACCCTTCACCGAGCTAGGCTGGGCTGCGTGT
CGCGACTGGGACAGTATGCATTGCACGCCCTTCTGGTCTACCGATCCGGAGCAGATGACCGACTCGGTGC
GGCGTTACAGCACAGTGAGCCCCGGCAAGGAAGTGACGCTTCAGCTTCACGGGAACCAAACCGTACAGCC
GTCGTTTCTAAGCTTTACGTGCCGCCTGCAGCTAGAACCCGTGGTGGAAAATGTTGGCCTCTACGTGGCC
TACGTGGTCAACGACGGTGAACGCCCACAGCAGTTTTTTACACCGCAGGTAGACGTGGTACGCTTTGCTC
TATATCTAGAGACGCTCTCCCGGATCGTGGAACCGTTAGAATCAGGTCGCCTGGCAGTGGAATTTGATAC
GCCTGACCTAGCTCTGGCGCCCGATTTAGTAAGCAGCCTCTTCGTGGCCGGACACGGCGAGACCGACTTT
TACATGAACTGGACGCTGCGTCGCAGTCAGACCCACTACCTGGAGGAGATGGCCTTACAGGTGGAGATTC
TAAAGCCCCGCGGCGTACGTCACCGCGCTATTATCCACCATCCGAAGCTACAGCCGGGCGTTGGCCTGTG
GATAGATTTCTGCGTGTACCGCTACAACGCGCGCCTGACCCGCGGCTACGTACGATACACCCTGTCACCG
AAAGCGCGCTTGCCCGCAAAAGCAGAGGGTTGGCTGGTGTCACTAGACAGATTCATCGTGCAGTACCTCA
ACACATTGCTGATTACAATGATGGCGGCGATATGGGCTCGCGTTTTGATAACCTACCTGGTGTCGCGGCG
TCGGTACCCATACGACGTCCCAGACTACGCCTAGACGCGTTAAGATCTGGCCTCCGCGCCGGGTTTTGGC
GCCTCCCGCGGGCGCCCCCCTCCTCACGGCGAGCGCTGCCACGTCAGACGAAGGGCGCAGCGAGCGTCCT
GATCCTTCCGCCCGGACGCTCAGGACAGCGGCCCGCTGCTCATAAGACTCGGCCTTAGAACCCCAGTATC
AGCAGAAGGACATTTTAGGACGGGACTTGGGTGACTCTAGGGCACTGGTTTTCTTTCCAGAGAGCGGAAC
AGGCGAGGAAAAGTAGTCCCTTCTCGGCGATTCTGCGGAGGGATCTCCGTGGGGCGGTGAACGCCGATGA
TTATATAAGGACGCGCCGGGTGTGGCACAGCTAGTTCCGTCGCAGCCGGGATTTGGGTCGCGGTTCTTGT
TTGTGGATCGCTGTGATCGTCACTTGGTGAGTAGCGGGCTGCTGGGCTGGCCGGGGCTTTCGTGGCCGCC
GGGCCGCTCGGTGGGACGGAAGCGTGTGGAGAGACCGCCAAGGGCTGTAGTCTGGGTCCGCGAGCAAGGT
TGCCCTGAACTGGGGGTTGGGGGGAGCGCAGCAAAATGGCGGCTGTTCCCGAGTCTTGAATGGAAGACGC
TTGTGAGGCGGGCTGTGAGGTCGTTGAAACAAGGTGGGGGGCATGGTGGGCGGCAAGAACCCAAGGTCTT
GAGGCCTTCGCTAATGCGGGAAAGCTCTTATTCGGGTGAGATGGGCTGGGGCACCATCTGGGGACCCTGA
CGTGAAGTTTGTCACTGACTGGAGAACTCGGTTTGTCGTCTGTTGCGGGGGCGGCAGTTATGGCGGTGCC
GTTGGGCAGTGCACCCGTACCTTTGGGAGCGCGCGCCCTCGTCGTGTCGTGACGTCACCCGTTCTGTTGG
CTTATAATGCAGGGTGGGGCCACCTGCCGGTAGGTGTGTGGTAGGCTTTTCTCCGTCGCAGGACGCAGGG
TTCGGGCCTAGGGTAGGCTCTCCTGAATCGACAGGCGCCGGACCTCTGGTGAGGGGAGGGATAAGTGAGG
CGTCAGTTTCTTTGGTCGGTTTTATGTACCTATCTTCTTAAGTAGCTGAAGCTCCGGTTTTGAACTATGC
GCTCGGGGTTGGCGAGTGTGTTTTGTGAAGTTTTTTAGGCACCTTTTGAAATGTAATCATTTGGGTCAAT
ATGTAATTTTCAGTGTTAGACTAGTAAATTGTCCGCTAAATTCTGGCCGTTTTTGGCTTTTTTGTTAGAC
GGATCCATAACTTCGTATAATGTATGCTATACGAAGTTATGCCACCATGTCTAGACTGGACAAGAGCAAA
GTCATAAACGGAGCTCTGGAATTACTCAATGGTGTCGGTATCGAAGGCCTGACGACAAGGAAACTCGCTC
AAAAGCTGGGAGTTGAGCAGCCTACCCTGTACTGGCACGTGAAGAACAAGCGGGCCCTGCTCGATGCCCT
GCCAATCGAGATGCTGGACAGGCATCATACCCACTTCTGCCCCCTGGAAGGCGAGTCATGGCAAGACTTT
CTGCGGAACAACGCCAAGTCATACCGCTGTGCTCTCCTCTCACATCGCGACGGGGCTAAAGTGCATCTCG
GCACCCGCCCAACAGAGAAACAGTACGAAACCCTGGAAAATCAGCTCGCGTTCCTGTGTCAGCAAGGCTT
CTCCCTGGAGAACGCACTGTACGCTCTGTCCGCCGTGGGCCACTTTACACTGGGCTGCGTATTGGAGGAA
CAGGAGCATCAAGTAGCAAAAGAGGAAAGAGAGACACCTACCACCGATTCTATGCCCCCACTTCTGAGAC
AAGCAATTGAGCTGTTCGACCGGCAGGGAGCCGAACCTGCCTTCCTTTTCGGCCTGGAACTAATCATATG
TGGCCTGGAGAAACAGCTAAAGTGCGAAAGCGGCGGGCCGACCGACGCCCTTGACGATTTTGACTTAGAC
ATGCTCCCAGCCGATGCCCTTGACGACTTTGACCTTGATATGCTGCCTGCTGACGCTCTTGACGATTTTG
ACCTTGACATGCTCCCCGGGTAAATAACTTCGTATAGCATACATTATACGAAGTATGGCGCGCCAATTCC
GCCCCTCTCCCTCCCCCCCCCCTAACGTTACTGGCCGAAGCCGCTTGGAATAAGGCCGGTGTGCGTTTGT
CTATATGTTATTTTCCACCATATTGCCGTCTTTTGGCAATGTGAGGGCCCGGAAACCTGGCCCTGTCTTC
TTGACGAGCATTCCTAGGGGTCTTTCCCCTCTCGCCAAAGGAATGCAAGGTCTGTTGAATGTCGTGAAGG
AAGCAGTTCCTCTGGAAGCTTCTTGAAGACAAACAACGTCTGTAGCGACCCTTTGCAGGCAGCGGAACCC
CCCACCTGGCGACAGGTGCCTCTGCGGCCAAAAGCCACGTGTATAAGATACACCTGCAAAGGCGGCACAA
CCCCAGTGCCACGTTGTGAGTTGGATAGTTGTGGAAAGAGTCAAATGGCTCTCCTCAAGCGTATTCAACA
AGGGGCTGAAGGATGCCCAGAAGGTACCCCATTGTATGGGATCTGATCTGGGGCCTCGGTGCACATGCTT
TACATGTGTTTAGTCGAGGTTAAAAAAACGTCTAGGCCCCCCGAACCACGGGGACGTGGTTTTCCTTTGA
AAAACACGATAATACCATGGCCACCGAGTACAAGCCCACGGTGCGCCTCGCCACCCGCGACGACGTCCCC
CGGGCCGTACGCACCCTCGCCGCCGCGTTCGCCGACTACCCCGCCACGCGCCACACCGTCGACCCGGACC
GCCACATCGAGCGGGTCACCGAGCTGCAAGAACTCTTCCTCACGCGCGTCGGGCTCGACATCGGCAAGGT
GTGGGTCGCGGACGACGGCGCCGCGGTGGCGGTCTGGACCACGCCGGAGAGCGTCGAAGCGGGGGCGGTG
TTCGCCGAGATCGGCTCGCGCATGGCCGAGTTGAGCGGTTCCCGGCTGGCCGCGCAGCAACAGATGGAAG
GCCTCCTGGCGCCGCACCGGCCCAAGGAGCCCGCGTGGTTCCTGGCCACCGTCGGCGTCTCGCCCGACCA
CCAGGGCAAGGGTCTGGGCAGCGCCGTCGTGCTCCCCGGAGTGGAGGCGGCCGAGCGCGCTGGGGTGCCC
GCCTTCCTGGAGACCTCCGCGCCCCGCAACCTCCCCTTCTACGAGCGGCTCGGCTTCACCGTCACCGCCG
ACGTCGAGGTGCCCGAAGGACCGCGCACCTGGTGCATGACCCGCAAGCCCGGTGCCTGATTAATTAAGCG
CGTCTGGAACAATCAACCTCTGGATTACAAAATTTGTGAAAGATTGACTGGTATTCTTAACTATGTTGCT
CCTTTTACGCTATGTGGATACGCTGCTTTAATGCCTTTGTATCATGCTATTGCTTCCCGTATGGCTTTCA
TTTTCTCCTCCTTGTATAAATCCTGGTTGCTGTCTCTTTATGAGGAGTTGTGGCCCGTTGTCAGGCAACG
TGGCGTGGTGTGCACTGTGTTTGCTGACGCAACCCCCACTGGTTGGGGCATTGCCACCACCTGTCAGCTC
CTTTCCGGGACTTTCGCTTTCCCCCTCCCTATTGCCACGGCGGAACTCATCGCCGCCTGCCTTGCCCGCT
GCTGGACAGGGGCTCGGCTGTTGGGCACTGACAATTCCGTGGTGTTGTCGGGGAAGCTGACGTCCTTTCC
ATGGCTGCTCGCCTGTGTTGCCACCTGGATTCTGCGCGGGACGTCCTTCTGCTACGTCCCTTCGGCCCTC
AATCCAGCGGACCTTCCTTCCCGCGGCCTGCTGCCGGCTCTGCGGCCTCTTCCGCGTCTTCGCCTTCGCC
CTCAGACGAGTCGGATCTCCCTTTGGGCCGCCTCCCCGCCTGGAATTAATTCTGCAGTCGAGACCTAGAA
AAACATGGAGCAATCACAAGTAGCAATACAGCAGCTACCAATGCTGATTGTGCCTGGCTAGAAGCACAAG
AGGAGGAGGAGGTGGGTTTTCCAGTCACACCTCAGGTACCTTTAAGACCAATGACTTACAAGGCAGCTGT
AGATCTTAGCCACTTTTTAAAAGAAAAGAGGGGACTGGAAGGGCTAATTCACTCCCAACGAAGACAAGAT
CTGCTTTTTGCTTGTACTGGGTCTCTCTGGTTAGACCAGATCTGAGCCTGGGAGCTCTCTGGCTAACTAG
GGAACCCACTGCTTAAGCCTCAATAAAGCTTGCCTTGAGTGCTTCAAGTAGTGTGTGCCCGTCTGTTGTG
TGACTCTGGTAACTAGAGATCCCTCAGACCCTTTTAGTCAGTGTGGAAAATCTCTAGCAGTAGTAGTTCA
TGTCATCTTATTATTCAGTATTTATAACTTGCAAAGAAATGAATATCAGAGAGTGAGAGGCCTTGACATT
GTTTAAACCCGCTGATCAGCCTCGACTGTGCCTTCTAGTTGCCAGCCATCTGTTGTTTGCCCCTTCCCCG
TGCCTTCCTTGACCCTGGAAGGTGCCACTCCCACTGTCCTTTCCTAATAAAATGAGGAAATTGCATCGCA
TTGTCTGAGTAGGTGTCATTCTATTCTGGGGGGTGGGGTGGGGCAGGACAGCAAGGGGGAGGATTGGGAA
GACAATAGCAGGCATGCTGGGGATGCGGTGGGCTCTATGGCTTCTGAGGCGGAAAGAACCAGCTGGGGCT
CTAGGGGGTATCCCC
[124 nt withheld, positions 9186-9309]
C
[91 nt withheld, positions 9311-9401]
A
[49 nt withheld, positions 9403-9451]
CCTTTGACGTTGGAGTCCACGTTCTTT
[37 nt withheld, positions 9479-9515]
ACCCTATCTCGGTCTATTCTTTTGATTTATAAGGGATTTTGCCGATTTCGGCCTATTGGTTAAAAAATGA
GCTGATTTAACAAAAATTTAACGCGAATTAATTCTGTGGAATGTGTGTCAGTTAGGGTGTGGAAAGTCCC
CAGGCTCCCCAGCAGGCAGAAGTATGCAAAGCATGCATCTCAATTAGTCAGCAACCAGGTGTGGAAAGTC
CCCAGGCTCCCCAGCAGGCAGAAGTATGCAAAGCATGCATCTCAATTAGTCAGCAACCATAGTCCCGCCC
CTAACTCCGCCCATCCCGCCCCTAACTCCGCCCAGTTCCGCCCATTCTCCGCCCCATGGCTGACTAATTT
TTTTTATTTATGCAGAGGCCGAGGCCGCCTCTGCCTCTGAGCTATTCCAGAAGTAGTGAGGAGGCTTTTT
TGGAGGCCTAGGCTTTTGCAAAAAGCTCCCGGGAGCTTGTATATCCATTTTCGGATCTGATCAGCACGTG
ATGAAAAAGCCTGAACTCACCGCGACGTGACCGCAAGGAATCGGTCAATACACTACATGGCGTGATTTCA
TATGCGCGATTGCTGATCCCCATGTGTATCACTGGCAAACTGTGATGGACGACACCGTCAGTGCGTCCGT
CGCGCAGGCTCTCGATGAGCTGATGCTTTGGGCCGAGGACTGCCCCGAAGTCCGGCACCTCGTGCACGCG
GATTTCGGCTCCAACAATGTCCTGACGGACAATGGCCGCATAACAGCGGTCATTGACTGGAGCGAGGCGA
TGTTCGGGGATTCCCAATACGAGGTCGCCAACATCTTCTTCTGGAGGCCGTGGTTGGCTTGTATGGAGCA
GCAGACGCGCTACTTCGAGCGGAGGCATCCGGAGCTTGCAGGATCGCCGCGGCTCCGGGCGTATATGCTC
CGCATTGGTCTTGACCAACTCTATCAGAGCTTGGTTGACGGCAATTTCGATGATGCAGCTTGGGCGCAGG
GTCGATGCGACGCAATCGTCCGATCCGGAGCCGGGACTGTCGGGCGTACACAAATCGCCCGCAGAAGCGC
GGCCGTCTGGACCGATGGCTGTGTAGAAGTACTCGCCGATAGTGGAAACCGACGCCCCAGCACTCGTCCG
AGGGCAAAGGAATAGCACGTGCTACGAGATTTCGATTCCACCGCCGCCTTCTATGAAAGGTTGGGCTTCG
GAATCGTTTTCCGGGACGCCGGCTGGATGATCCTCCAGCGCGGGGATCTCATGCTGGAGTTCTTCGCCCA
CCCCAACTTGTTTATTGCAGCTTATAATGGTTACAAATAAAGCAATAGCATCACAAATTTCACAAATAAA
GCATTTTTTTCACTGCATTCTAGTTGTGGTTTGTCCAAACTAATCAATGTATCTTATCATGTCTGTATAC
CGTCGACCTCTAGCTAGAGCTTGGCGTAATCATGGTCATAGCTGTTTCCTGTGTGAAATTGTTATCCGCT
CACAATTCCACACAACATACGAGCCGGAAGCATAAAGTGTAAAGCCTGGGGTGCCTAATGAGTGAGCTAA
CTCACATTAATTGCGTTGCGCTCACTGCCCGCTTTCCAGTCGGGAAACCTGTCGTGCCAGCTGCATTAAT
GAATCGGCCAACGCGCGGGGAGAGGCGGTTTGCGTATTGGGCGCTCTTCCGCTTCCTCGCTCACTGACTC
GCTGCGCTCGGTCGTTCGGCTGCGGCGAGCGGTATCAGCTCACTCAAAGGCGGTAATACGGTTATCCACA
GAATCAGGGGATAACGCAGGAAAGAACATGTGAGCAAAAGGCCAGCAAAAGGCCAGGAACCGTAAAAAGG
CCGCGTTGCTGGCGTTTTTCCATAGGCTCCGCCCCCCTGACGAGCATCACAAAAATCGACGCTCAAGTCA
GAGGTGGCGAAACCCGACAGGACTATAAAGATACCAGGCGTTTCCCCCTGGAAGCTCCCTCGTGCGCTCT
CCTGTTCCGACCCTGCCGCTTACCGGATACCTGTCCGCCTTTCTCCCTTCGGGAAGCGTGGCGCTTTCTC
ATAGCTCACGCTGTAGGTATCTCAGTTCGGTGTAGGTCGTTCGCTCCAAGCTGGGCTGTGTGCACTAACC
CCCCGTTCAGCCCGACCGCTGCGCCTTATCCGGTAACTATCGTCTTGAGTCCAACCCGGTAAGACACGAC
TTATCGCCACTGGCAGCAGCCACTGGTAACAGGATTAGCAGAGCGAGGTATGTAGGCGGTGCTACAGAGT
TCTTGAAGTGGTGGCCTAACTACGGCTACACTAGAAGAACAGTATTTGGTATCTGCGCTCTGCTGAAGCC
AGTTACCTTCGGAAAAAGAGTTGGTAGCTCTTGATCCGGCAAACAAACCACCGCTGGTAGCGGTGGTTTT
TTTGTTTGCAAGCAGCAGATTACGCGCAGAAAAAAAGGATCTCAAGAAGATCCTTTGATCTTTTCTACGG
GGTCTGACGCTCAGTGGAACGAAAACTCACGTTAAGGGATTTTGGTCATGAGATTATCAAAAAGGATCTT
CACCTAGATCCTTTTAAATTAAAAATGAAGTTTTAAATCAATCTAAAGTATATATGAGTAAACTTGGTCT
GACAGTTACCAATGCTTAATCAGTGAGGCACCTATCTCAGCGATCTGTCTATTTCGTTCATCCATAGTTG
CCTGACTCCCCGTCGTGTAGATAACTACGATACGGGAGGGCTTACCATCTGGCCCCAGTGCTGCAATGAT
ACCGCGAGACCCACGCTCACCGGCTCCAGATTTATCAGCAATAAACCAGCCAGCCGGAAGGGCCGAGCGC
AGAAGTGGTCCTGCAACTTTATCCGCCTCCATCCAGTCTATTAATTGTTGCCGGGAAGCTAGAGTAAGTA
GTTCGCCAGTTAATAGTTTGCGCAACGTTGTTGCCATTGCTACAGGCATCGTGGTGTCACGCTCGTCGTT
TGGTATGGCTTCATTCAGCTCCGGTTCCCAACGATCAAGGCGAGTTACATGATCCCCCATGTTGTGCAAA
AAAGCGGTTAGCTCCTTCGGTCCTCCGATCGTTGTCAGAAGTAAGTTGGCCGCAGTGTTATCACTCATGG
TTATGGCAGCACTGCATAATTCTCTTACTGTCATGCCATCCGTAAGATGCTTTTCTGTGACTGGTGAGTA
CTCAACCAAGTCATTCTGAGAATAGTGTATGCGGCGACCGAGTTGCTCTTGCCCGGCGTCAATACGGGAT
AATACCGCGCCACATAGCAGAACTTTAAAAGTGCTCATCATTGGAAAACGTTCTTCGGGGCGAAAACTCT
CAAGGATCTTACCGCTGTTGAGATCCAGTTCGATGTAACCCACTCGTGCACCCAACTGATCTTCAGCATC
TTTTACTTTCACCAGCGTTTCTGGGTGAGCAAAAACAGGAAGGCAAAATGCCGCAAAAAAGGGAATAAGG
GCGACACGGAAATGTTGAATACTCATACTCTTCCTTTTTCAATATTATTGAAGCATTTATCAGGGTTA
